>Addgene plasmid #223696 | dPspCas13b-wtFTO | addgene full sequence | sequence record 449144 | Addgene NGS Result
TGGATTAAGTGGGGGTAATGTGGCCTGTACCCTCTGGTTGCATAGGTATTCATACGGTTAAAATTTATCA
GGCGCGATTGCGGCAGTTTTTCGGGTGGTTTGTTGCCATTTTTACCTGTCTGCTGCCGTGATCGCGCTGA
ACGCGTTTTAGCGGTGCGTACAATTAAGGGATTATGGTAAATCCACTTACTGTCTGCCCTCGTAGCCATC
GAGATAAACCGCAGTACTCCGGCCACGATGCGTCCGGCGTAGAGGATCGAGATCTTCAATATTGGCCATT
AGCCATATTATTCATTGGTTATATAGCATAAATCAATATTGGCTATTGGCCATTGCATACGTTGTATCTA
TATCATAATATGTACATTTATATTGGCTCATGTCCAATATGACCGCCATGTTGGCATTGATTATTGACTA
GTTATTAATAGTAATCAATTACGGGGTCATTAGTTCATAGCCCATATATGGAGTTCCGCGTTACATAACT
TACGGTAAATGGCCCGCCTGGCTGACCGCCCAACGACCCCCGCCCATTGACGTCAATAATGACGTATGTT
CCCATAGTAACGCCAATAGGGACTTTCCATTGACGTCAATGGGTGGAGTATTTACGGTAAACTGCCCACT
TGGCAGTACATCAAGTGTATCATATGCCAAGTCCGCCCCCTATTGACGTCAATGACGGTAAATGGCCCGC
CTGGCATTATGCCCAGTACATGACCTTACGGGACTTTCCTAATTGGCAGTACATCTACGTATTAGTCATC
GCTATTACCATGGTGATGCGGTTTTGGCAGTACACCAATGGGCGTGGATAGCGGTTTGACTCACGGGGAT
TTCCAAGTCTCCACCCCATTGACGTCAATGGGAGTTTGTTTTGGCACCAAAATCAACGGGACTTTCCAAA
ATGTCGTAATAACCCCGCCCCGTTGACGCAAATGGGCGGTAGGCGTGTACGGTGGGAGGTCTATATAAGC
AGAGCTGGTTTAGTGAACCGTCAGATCACTAGAAGCTTTATTGCGGTAGTTTATCACAGTTAAATTGCTA
ACGCAGTCAGTGCTTCTGACACAACAGTCTCGAACTTAAGCTGCAGAAGTTGGTCGTGAGGCACTGGGCA
GGTAAGTATCAAGGTTACAAGACAGGTTTAAGGAGACCAATAGAAACTGGGCTTGTCGAGACAGAGAAGA
CTCTTGCGTTTCTGATAGGCACCTATTGGTCTTACTGACATCCACTTTGCCTTTCTCTCCACAGGTGTCC
ACTCCCAGTTCAATTACAGCTCTTAAGGCAGATCACTAGAAGCTTACGCTACCACCATGAACATCCCCGC
TCTGGTGGAAAACCAGAAGAAGTACTTTGGCACCTACAGCGTGATGGCCATGCTGAACGCTCAGACCGTG
CTGGACCACATCCAGAAGGTGGCCGATATTGAGGGCGAGCAGAACGAGAACAACGAGAATCTGTGGTTTC
ACCCCGTGATGAGCCACCTGTACAACGCCAAGAACGGCTACGACAAGCAGCCCGAGAAAACCATGTTCAT
CATCGAGCGGCTGCAGAGCTACTTCCCATTCCTGAAGATCATGGCCGAGAACCAGAGAGAGTACAGCAAC
GGCAAGTACAAGCAGAACCGCGTGGAAGTGAACAGCAACGACATCTTCGAGGTGCTGAAGCGCGCCTTCG
GCGTGCTGAAGATGTACAGGGACCTGACCAACGCATACAAGACCTACGAGGAAAAGCTGAACGACGGCTG
CGAGTTCCTGACCAGCACAGAGCAACCTCTGAGCGGCATGATCAACAACTACTACACAGTGGCCCTGCGG
AACATGAACGAGAGATACGGCTACAAGACAGAGGACCTGGCCTTCATCCAGGACAAGCGGTTCAAGTTCG
TGAAGGACGCCTACGGCAAGAAAAAGTCCCAAGTGAATACCGGATTCTTCCTGAGCCTGCAGGACTACAA
CGGCGACACACAGAAGAAGCTGCACCTGAGCGGAGTGGGAATCGCCCTGCTGATCTGCCTGTTCCTGGAC
AAGCAGTACATCAACATCTTTCTGAGCAGGCTGCCCATCTTCTCCAGCTACAATGCCCAGAGCGAGGAAC
GGCGGATCATCATCAGATCCTTCGGTATCAACAGCATCAAGCTGCCCAAGGACCGGATCCACAGCGAGAA
GTCCAACAAGAGCGTGGCCATGGATATGCTCAACGAAGTGAAGCGGTGCCCCGACGAGCTGTTCACAACA
CTGTCTGCCGAGAAGCAGTCCCGGTTCAGAATCATCAGCGACGACCACAATGAAGTGCTGATGAAGCGGA
GCAGCGACAGATTCGTGCCTCTGCTGCTGCAGTATATCGATTACGGCAAGCTGTTCGACCACATCAGGTT
CCACGTGAACATGGGCAAGCTGAGATACCTGCTGAAGGCCGACAAGACCTGCATCGACGGCCAGACCAGA
GTCAGAGTGATCGAGCAGCCCCTGAACGGCTTCGGCAGACTGGAAGAGGCCGAGACAATGCGGAAGCAAG
AGAACGGCACCTTCGGCAACAGCGGCATCCGGATCAGAGACTTCGAGAACATGAAGCGGGACGACGCCAA
TCCTGCCAACTATCCCTACATCGTGGACACCTACACACACTACATCCTGGAAAACAACAAGGTCGAGATG
TTTATCAACGACAAAGAGGACAGCGCCCCACTGCTGCCCGTGATCGAGGATGATAGATACGTGGTCAAGA
CAATCCCCAGCTGCCGGATGAGCACCCTGGAAATTCCAGCCATGGCCTTCCACATGTTTCTGTTCGGCAG
CAAGAAAACCGAGAAGCTGATCGTGGACGTGCACAACCGGTACAAGAGACTGTTCCAGGCCATGCAGAAA
GAAGAAGTGACCGCCGAGAATATCGCCAGCTTCGGAATCGCCGAGAGCGACCTGCCTCAGAAGATCCTGG
ATCTGATCAGCGGCAATGCCCACGGCAAGGATGTGGACGCCTTCATCAGACTGACCGTGGACGACATGCT
GACCGACACCGAGCGGAGAATCAAGAGATTCAAGGACGACCGGAAGTCCATTCGGAGCGCCGACAACAAG
ATGGGAAAGAGAGGCTTCAAGCAGATCTCCACAGGCAAGCTGGCCGACTTCCTGGCCAAGGACATCGTGC
TGTTTCAGCCCAGCGTGAACGATGGCGAGAACAAGATCACCGGCCTGAACTACCGGATCATGCAGAGCGC
CATTGCCGTGTACGATAGCGGCGACGATTACGAGGCCAAGCAGCAGTTCAAGCTGATGTTCGAGAAGGCC
CGGCTGATCGGCAAGGGCACAACAGAGCCTCATCCATTTCTGTACAAGGTGTTCGCCCGCAGCATCCCCG
CCAATGCCGTCGAGTTCTACGAGCGCTACCTGATCGAGCGGAAGTTCTACCTGACCGGCCTGTCCAACGA
GATCAAGAAAGGCAACAGAGTGGATGTGCCCTTCATCCGGCGGGACCAGAACAAGTGGAAAACACCCGCC
ATGAAGACCCTGGGCAGAATCTACAGCGAGGATCTGCCCGTGGAACTGCCCAGACAGATGTTCGACAATG
AGATCAAGTCCCACCTGAAGTCCCTGCCACAGATGGAAGGCATCGACTTCAACAATGCCAACGTGACCTA
TCTGATCGCCGAGTACATGAAGAGAGTGCTGGACGACGACTTCCAGACCTTCTACCAGTGGAACCGCAAC
TACCGGTACATGGACATGCTTAAGGGCGAGTACGACAGAAAGGGCTCCCTGCAGCACTGCTTCACCAGCG
TGGAAGAGAGAGAAGGCCTCTGGAAAGAGCGGGCCTCCAGAACAGAGCGGTACAGAAAGCAGGCCAGCAA
CAAGATCCGCAGCAACCGGCAGATGAGAAACGCCAGCAGCGAAGAGATCGAGACAATCCTGGATAAGCGG
CTGAGCAACAGCCGGAACGAGTACCAGAAAAGCGAGAAAGTGATCCGGCGCTACAGAGTGCAGGATGCCC
TGCTGTTTCTGCTGGCCAAAAAGACCCTGACCGAACTGGCCGATTTCGACGGCGAGAGGTTCAAACTGAA
AGAAATCATGCCCGACGCCGAGAAGGGAATCCTGAGCGAGATCATGCCCATGAGCTTCACCTTCGAGAAA
GGCGGCAAGAAGTACACCATCACCAGCGAGGGCATGAAGCTGAAGAACTACGGCGACTTCTTTGTGCTGG
CTAGCGACAAGAGGATCGGCAACCTGCTGGAACTCGTGGGCAGCGACATCGTGTCCAAAGAGGATGGCGG
TAGTGGAGGAAGCGGGGGGAGCGGAGGGAGTGGTGGATCCGGCGGCTCC
[1512 nt withheld, positions 4320-5831]
AAAAGGCCGGCGGCCACGAAAAAGGCCGGCCAGGCAAAAAAGAAAAAGGGATCCGATTACAAGGACGACG
ATGACAAGTAGTGTTTAAACGAATTCGGGCTCGGTACACGGGGATCCTCTAGAGTCGACCTGCAGGCATG
CAAGCTGATCCGGCTGCTAACAAAGCCCGAAAGGAAGCTGAGTTGGCTGCTGCCACCGCTGAGCAATAAC
TAGCATAACCCCTTGGGGCGGCCGCTTCGAGCAGACATGATAAGATACATTGATGAGTTTGGACAAACCA
CAACTAGAATGCAGTGAAAAAAATGCTTTATTTGTGAAATTTGTGATGCTATTGCTTTATTTGTAACCAT
TATAAGCTGCAATAAACAAGTTAACAACAACAATTGCATTCATTTTATGTTTCAGGTTCAGGGGGAGATG
TGGGAGGTTTTTTTAAGCAAGTAAAACCTCTACAAATGTGGTAAAATCGAATTCTAATGGATCCTCTTTG
CGCTTGCGTTTTCCCTTGTCCAGATAGCCCAGTAGCTGACATTCATCCGGGGTCAGCACCGTTTCTGCGG
ACTGGCTTTCTACGTGTTCCGCTTCCTTTAGCAGCCCTTGCGCCCTGAGTGCTTGCGGCAGCGTGAGCTT
CAAAAGAATTGCCAGCTGGGGCGCCCTCTGGTAAGGTTGGGAAGCCCTGCAAAGTAAACTGGATGGCTTT
CTTGCCGCCAAGGATCTGATGGCGCAGGGGATCAAGATCTGATCAAGAGACAGGATGACGGTCGTTTCGC
ATGCTTGAACAAGATGGATTGCACGCAGGTTCTCCGGCCGCTTGGGTGGAGAGGCTATTCGGCTATGACT
GGGCACAACAGACAATCGGCTGCTCTGATGCCGCCGTGTTCCGGCTGTCAGCGCAGGGGCGCCCGGTTCT
TTTTGTCAAGACCGACCTGTCCGGTGCCCTGAATGAACTGCAGGACGAGGCAGCGCGGCTATCGTGGCTG
GCCACGACGGGCGTTCCTTGCGCAGCTGTGCTCGACGTTGTCACTGAAGCGGGAAGGGACTGGCTGCTAT
TGGGCGAAGTGCCGGGGCAGGATCTCCTGTCATCTCACCTTGCTCCTGCCGAGAAAGTATCCATCATGGC
TGATGCAATGCGGCGGCTGCATACGCTTGATCCGGCTACCTGCCCATTCGACCACCAAGCGAAACATCGC
ATCGAGCGAGCACGCACTCGGATGGAAGCCGGTCTTGTCGATCAGGATGATCTGGACGAAGAGCATCAGG
GGCTCGCGCCAGCCGAACTGTTCGCCAGGCTCAAGGCGCGTATGCCGGATGGTGAGGATCTCGTCGTGAC
TCATGGCGATGCCTGCTTGCCGAATATCATGGTGGAAAATGGCCGCTTTTCTGGATTCATCGACTGTGGC
CGGCTGGGTGTGGCGGACCGCTATCAGGACATAGCGTTGGCTACCCGTGATATTGCTGAAGAGCTTGGCG
GCGAATGGGCTGACCGCTTCCTCGTGCTTTACGGTATCGCCGCTCCCGATTCGCAGCGCATCGCCTTCTA
TCGCCTTCTTGACGAGTTCTTCTGAGCGGGACTCTGGGGTTCGAAATGACCGACCAAGCGACGCCCAACC
GGTATCAGCTCACTCAAAGGCGGTAATACGGTTATCCACAGAATCAGGGGATAACGCAGGAAAGAACATG
TGAGCAAAAGGCCAGCAAAAGGCCAGGAACCGTAAAAAGGCCGCGTTGCTGGCGTTTTTCCATAGGCTCC
GCCCCCCTGACGAGCATCACAAAAATCGACGCTCAAGTCAGAGGTGGCGAAACCCGACAGGACTATAAAG
ATACCAGGCGTTTCCCCCTGGAAGCTCCCTCGTGCGCTCTCCTGTTCCGACCCTGCCGCTTACCGGATAC
CTGTCCGCCTTTCTCCCTTCGGGAAGCGTGGCGCTTTCTCATAGCTCACGCTGTAGGTATCTCAGTTCGG
TGTAGGTCGTTCGCTCCAAGCTGGGCTGTGTGCACGAACCCCCCGTTCAGCCCGACCGCTGCGCCTTATC
CGGTAACTATCGTCTTGAGTCCAACCCGGTAAGACACGACTTATCGCCACTGGCAGCAGCCACTGGTAAC
AGGATTAGCAGAGCGAGGTATGTAGGCGGTGCTACAGAGTTCTTGAAGTGGTGGCCTAACTACGGCTACA
CTAGAAGGACAGTATTTGGTATCTGCGCTCTGCTGAAGCCAGTTACCTTCGGAAAAAGAGTTGGTAGCTC
TTGATCCGGCAAACAAACCACCGCTGGTAGCGGTGGTTTTTTTGTTTGCAAGCAGCAGATTACGCGCAGA
AAAAAAGGATTTCAAGAAGATCCTTTGATCTTTTCTACGGGGTCTGACGCTCAGTGGAACGAAAACTCAC
GTTAAGGGATTTTGGTCATGAGATTATCAAAAAGGATCTTCACCTAGATCCTTTTATAGTCCGGAAATAC
AGGAACGCACGCTGGATGGCCCTTCGCTGGGATGGTGAAACCATGAAAAATGGCAGCTTCAG
Features (pLannotate 1.2.2; 16 found; start..end, strand, type, name):
    405..782     +  enhancer       CMV enhancer: human cytomegalovirus immediate early enhancer
    784..983     +  promoter       CMV promoter: human cytomegalovirus (CMV) immediate early promoter
   1122..1254    +  intron         chimeric intron: chimera between introns from human β-globin and immunoglobulin heavy chain genes
   4320..5831    +  CDS            FTO (sequence withheld): FTO_HUMAN - Also known as KIAA1752 From Homo sapiens (Human).
   5832..5879    +  CDS            nucleoplasmin NLS: bipartite nuclear localization signal from nucleoplasmin
   5886..5909    +  CDS            FLAG: FLAG® epitope tag, followed by an enterokinase cleavage site
   5922..5977    +  misc_feature   MCS: pUC18/19 multiple cloning site
   5984..6033    +  CDS            SET1 (fragment): solubility-enhancement tag derived from T7 phage gene 10B
   6041..6060    +  terminator     T7 terminator (fragment): transcription terminator for bacteriophage T7 RNA polymerase
   6082..6203    -  polyA_signal   SV40 poly(A) signal: SV40 polyadenylation signal
   6226..6294    -  CDS            large T antigen (fragment): large T antigen from SV40 (simian virus 40)
   6315..6467    -  CDS            tnpA (fragment): TN5P_ECOLX - Also known as tnp. Experimental evidence at protein level: Swiss-Prot protein existence level 1. Mediates transposition of transposon Tn5 by a 'cut and paste' mechanism. First, the monomeric transposase binds the 19 bp inverted DNA repeats flanking the transposon. Then, dimerization of the DNA- bound transposase creates a synaptic DNA complex. After nicking of the first DNA strand, excision of the transposon proceeds through a series of intermediates. The transposase then mediates the insertion of the transposon at a new site by strand transfer. The activity of the wild- type tran
   6469..6570    +  CDS            tnpA (fragment): TN5P_ECOLX - Also known as tnp. Experimental evidence at protein level: Swiss-Prot protein existence level 1. Mediates transposition of transposon Tn5 by a 'cut and paste' mechanism. First, the monomeric transposase binds the 19 bp inverted DNA repeats flanking the transposon. Then, dimerization of the DNA- bound transposase creates a synaptic DNA complex. After nicking of the first DNA strand, excision of the transposon proceeds through a series of intermediates. The transposase then mediates the insertion of the transposon at a new site by strand transfer. The activity of the wild- type tran
   6602..7396    +  CDS            NeoR/KanR: aminoglycoside phosphotransferase from Tn5; aph(3')-II (or nptII); confers resistance to neomycin, kanamycin, and G418 (Geneticin®)
   7568..8156    -  rep_origin     ori: high-copy-number ColE1/pMB1/pBR322/pUC origin of replication
   8272..212     +  misc_feature   cer region (across the origin): ColE1-derived recombination site that helps to maintain plasmids as monomers
