>Addgene plasmid #223696 | dPspCas13b-wtFTO Sequencing Result | analyzer sequence | sequence record 442775
TGGATTAAGTGGGGGTAATGTGGCCTGTACCCTCTGGTTGCATAGGTATTCATACGGTTAAAATTTATCA
GGCGCGATTGCGGCAGTTTTTCGGGTGGTTTGTTGCCATTTTTACCTGTCTGCTGCCGTGATCGCGCTGA
ACGCGTTTTAGCGGTGCGTACAATTAAGGGATTATGGTAAATCCACTTACTGTCTGCCCTCGTAGCCATC
GAGATAAACCGCAGTACTCCGGCCACGATGCGTCCGGCGTAGAGGATCGAGATCTTCAATATTGGCCATT
AGCCATATTATTCATTGGTTATATAGCATAAATCAATATTGGCTATTGGCCATTGCATACGTTGTATCTA
TATCATAATATGTACATTTATATTGGCTCATGTCCAATATGACCGCCATGTTGGCATTGATTATTGACTA
GTTATTAATAGTAATCAATTACGGGGTCATTAGTTCATAGCCCATATATGGAGTTCCGCGTTACATAACT
TACGGTAAATGGCCCGCCTGGCTGACCGCCCAACGACCCCCGCCCATTGACGTCAATAATGACGTATGTT
CCCATAGTAACGCCAATAGGGACTTTCCATTGACGTCAATGGGTGGAGTATTTACGGTAAACTGCCCACT
TGGCAGTACATCAAGTGTATCATATGCCAAGTCCGCCCCCTATTGACGTCAATGACGGTAAATGGCCCGC
CTGGCATTATGCCCAGTACATGACCTTACGGGACTTTCCTAATTGGCAGTACATCTACGTATTAGTCATC
GCTATTACCATGGTGATGCGGTTTTGGCAGTACACCAATGGGCGTGGATAGCGGTTTGACTCACGGGGAT
TTCCAAGTCTCCACCCCATTGACGTCAATGGGAGTTTGTTTTGGCACCAAAATCAACGGGACTTTCCAAA
ATGTCGTAATAACCCCGCCCCGTTGACGCAAATGGGCGGTAGGCGTGTACGGTGGGAGGTCTATATAAGC
AGAGCTGGTTTAGTGAACCGTCAGATCACTAGAAGCTTTATTGCGGTAGTTTATCACAGTTAAATTGCTA
ACGCAGTCAGTGCTTCTGACACAACAGTCTCGAACTTAAGCTGCAGAAGTTGGTCGTGAGGCACTGGGCA
GGTAAGTATCAAGGTTACAAGACAGGTTTAAGGAGACCAATAGAAACTGGGCTTGTCGAGACAGAGAAGA
CTCTTGCGTTTCTGATAGGCACCTATTGGTCTTACTGACATCCACTTTGCCTTTCTCTCCACAGGTGTCC
ACTCCCAGTTCAATTACAGCTCTTAAGGCAGATCACTAGAAGCTTACGCTACCACCATGAACATCCCCGC
TCTGGTGGAAAACCAGAAGAAGTACTTTGGCACCTACAGCGTGATGGCCATGCTGAACGCTCAGACCGTG
CTGGACCACATCCAGAAGGTGGCCGATATTGAGGGCGAGCAGAACGAGAACAACGAGAATCTGTGGTTTC
ACCCCGTGATGAGCCACCTGTACAACGCCAAGAACGGCTACGACAAGCAGCCCGAGAAAACCATGTTCAT
CATCGAGCGGCTGCAGAGCTACTTCCCATTCCTGAAGATCATGGCCGAGAACCAGAGAGAGTACAGCAAC
GGCAAGTACAAGCAGAACCGCGTGGAAGTGAACAGCAACGACATCTTCGAGGTGCTGAAGCGCGCCTTCG
GCGTGCTGAAGATGTACAGGGACCTGACCAACGCATACAAGACCTACGAGGAAAAGCTGAACGACGGCTG
CGAGTTCCTGACCAGCACAGAGCAACCTCTGAGCGGCATGATCAACAACTACTACACAGTGGCCCTGCGG
AACATGAACGAGAGATACGGCTACAAGACAGAGGACCTGGCCTTCATCCAGGACAAGCGGTTCAAGTTCG
TGAAGGACGCCTACGGCAAGAAAAAGTCCCAAGTGAATACCGGATTCTTCCTGAGCCTGCAGGACTACAA
CGGCGACACACAGAAGAAGCTGCACCTGAGCGGAGTGGGAATCGCCCTGCTGATCTGCCTGTTCCTGGAC
AAGCAGTACATCAACATCTTTCTGAGCAGGCTGCCCATCTTCTCCAGCTACAATGCCCAGAGCGAGGAAC
GGCGGATCATCATCAGATCCTTCGGTATCAACAGCATCAAGCTGCCCAAGGACCGGATCCACAGCGAGAA
GTCCAACAAGAGCGTGGCCATGGATATGCTCAACGAAGTGAAGCGGTGCCCCGACGAGCTGTTCACAACA
CTGTCTGCCGAGAAGCAGTCCCGGTTCAGAATCATCAGCGACGACCACAATGAAGTGCTGATGAAGCGGA
GCAGCGACAGATTCGTGCCTCTGCTGCTGCAGTATATCGATTACGGCAAGCTGTTCGACCACATCAGGTT
CCACGTGAACATGGGCAAGCTGAGATACCTGCTGAAGGCCGACAAGACCTGCATCGACGGCCAGACCAGA
GTCAGAGTGATCGAGCAGCCCCTGAACGGCTTCGGCAGACTGGAAGAGGCCGAGACAATGCGGAAGCAAG
AGAACGGCACCTTCGGCAACAGCGGCATCCGGATCAGAGACTTCGAGAACATGAAGCGGGACGACGCCAA
TCCTGCCAACTATCCCTACATCGTGGACACCTACACACACTACATCCTGGAAAACAACAAGGTCGAGATG
TTTATCAACGACAAAGAGGACAGCGCCCCACTGCTGCCCGTGATCGAGGATGATAGATACGTGGTCAAGA
CAATCCCCAGCTGCCGGATGAGCACCCTGGAAATTCCAGCCATGGCCTTCCACATGTTTCTGTTCGGCAG
CAAGAAAACCGAGAAGCTGATCGTGGACGTGCACAACCGGTACAAGAGACTGTTCCAGGCCATGCAGAAA
GAAGAAGTGACCGCCGAGAATATCGCCAGCTTCGGAATCGCCGAGAGCGACCTGCCTCAGAAGATCCTGG
ATCTGATCAGCGGCAATGCCCACGGCAAGGATGTGGACGCCTTCATCAGACTGACCGTGGACGACATGCT
GACCGACACCGAGCGGAGAATCAAGAGATTCAAGGACGACCGGAAGTCCATTCGGAGCGCCGACAACAAG
ATGGGAAAGAGAGGCTTCAAGCAGATCTCCACAGGCAAGCTGGCCGACTTCCTGGCCAAGGACATCGTGC
TGTTTCAGCCCAGCGTGAACGATGGCGAGAACAAGATCACCGGCCTGAACTACCGGATCATGCAGAGCGC
CATTGCCGTGTACGATAGCGGCGACGATTACGAGGCCAAGCAGCAGTTCAAGCTGATGTTCGAGAAGGCC
CGGCTGATCGGCAAGGGCACAACAGAGCCTCATCCATTTCTGTACAAGGTGTTCGCCCGCAGCATCCCCG
CCAATGCCGTCGAGTTCTACGAGCGCTACCTGATCGAGCGGAAGTTCTACCTGACCGGCCTGTCCAACGA
GATCAAGAAAGGCAACAGAGTGGATGTGCCCTTCATCCGGCGGGACCAGAACAAGTGGAAAACACCCGCC
ATGAAGACCCTGGGCAGAATCTACAGCGAGGATCTGCCCGTGGAACTGCCCAGACAGATGTTCGACAATG
AGATCAAGTCCCACCTGAAGTCCCTGCCACAGATGGAAGGCATCGACTTCAACAATGCCAACGTGACCTA
TCTGATCGCCGAGTACATGAAGAGAGTGCTGGACGACGACTTCCAGACCTTCTACCAGTGGAACCGCAAC
TACCGGTACATGGACATGCTTAAGGGCGAGTACGACAGAAAGGGCTCCCTGCAGCACTGCTTCACCAGCG
TGGAAGAGAGAGAAGGCCTCTGGAAAGAGCGGGCCTCCAGAACAGAGCGGTACAGAAAGCAGGCCAGCAA
CAAGATCCGCAGCAACCGGCAGATGAGAAACGCCAGCAGCGAAGAGATCGAGACAATCCTGGATAAGCGG
CTGAGCAACAGCCGGAACGAGTACCAGAAAAGCGAGAAAGTGATCCGGCGCTACAGAGTGCAGGATGCCC
TGCTGTTTCTGCTGGCCAAAAAGACCCTGACCGAACTGGCCGATTTCGACGGCGAGAGGTTCAAACTGAA
AGAAATCATGCCCGACGCCGAGAAGGGAATCCTGAGCGAGATCATGCCCATGAGCTTCACCTTCGAGAAA
GGCGGCAAGAAGTACACCATCACCAGCGAGGGCATGAAGCTGAAGAACTACGGCGACTTCTTTGTGCTGG
CTAGCGACAAGAGGATCGGCAACCTGCTGGAACTCGTGGGCAGCGACATCGTGTCCAAAGAGGATGGCGG
TAGTGGAGGAAGCGGGGGGAGCGGAGGGAGTGGTGGATCCGGCGGCTCC
[1367 nt withheld, positions 4320-5686]
AAAAGGCCGGCGGCCACGAAAAAGGCCGGCCAGGCAAAAAAGAAAAAGGGATCCGATTACAAGGACGACG
ATGACAAGTAGTGTTTAAACGAATTCGGGCTCGGTACACGGGGATCCTCTAGAGTCGACCTGCAGGCATG
CAAGCTGATCCGGCTGCTAACAAAGCCCGAAAGGAAGCTGAGTTGGCTGCTGCCACCGCTGAGCAATAAC
TAGCATAACCCCTTGGGGCGGCCGCTTCGAGCAGACATGATAAGATACATTGATGAGTTTGGACAAACCA
CAACTAGAATGCAGTGAAAAAAATGCTTTATTTGTGAAATTTGTGATGCTATTGCTTTATTTGTAACCAT
TATAAGCTGCAATAAACAAGTTAACAACAACAATTGCATTCATTTTATGTTTCAGGTTCAGGGGGAGATG
TGGGAGGTTTTTTTAAGCAAGTAAAACCTCTACAAATGTGGTAAAATCGAATTCTAATGGATCCTCTTTG
CGCTTGCGTTTTCCCTTGTCCAGATAGCCCAGTAGCTGACATTCATCCGGGGTCAGCACCGTTTCTGCGG
ACTGGCTTTCTACGTGTTCCGCTTCCTTTAGCAGCCCTTGCGCCCTGAGTGCTTGCGGCAGCGTGAGCTT
CAAAAGAATTGCCAGCTGGGGCGCCCTCTGGTAAGGTTGGGAAGCCCTGCAAAGTAAACTGGATGGCTTT
CTTGCCGCCAAGGATCTGATGGCGCAGGGGATCAAGATCTGATCAAGAGACAGGATGACGGTCGTTTCGC
ATGCTTGAACAAGATGGATTGCACGCAGGTTCTCCGGCCGCTTGGGTGGAGAGGCTATTCGGCTATGACT
GGGCACAACAGACAATCGGCTGCTCTGATGCCGCCGTGTTCCGGCTGTCAGCGCAGGGGCGCCCGGTTCT
TTTTGTCAAGACCGACCTGTCCGGTGCCCTGAATGAACTGCAGGACGAGGCAGCGCGGCTATCGTGGCTG
GCCACGACGGGCGTTCCTTGCGCAGCTGTGCTCGACGTTGTCACTGAAGCGGGAAGGGACTGGCTGCTAT
TGGGCGAAGTGCCGGGGCAGGATCTCCTGTCATCTCACCTTGCTCCTGCCGAGAAAGTATCCATCATGGC
TGATGCAATGCGGCGGCTGCATACGCTTGATCCGGCTACCTGCCCATTCGACCACCAAGCGAAACATCGC
ATCGAGCGAGCACGCACTCGGATGGAAGCCGGTCTTGTCGATCAGGATGATCTGGACGAAGAGCATCAGG
GGCTCGCGCCAGCCGAACTGTTCGCCAGGCTCAAGGCGCGTATGCCGGATGGTGAGGATCTCGTCGTGAC
TCATGGCGATGCCTGCTTGCCGAATATCATGGTGGAAAATGGCCGCTTTTCTGGATTCATCGACTGTGGC
CGGCTGGGTGTGGCGGACCGCTATCAGGACATAGCGTTGGCTACCCGTGATATTGCTGAAGAGCTTGGCG
GCGAATGGGCTGACCGCTTCCTCGTGCTTTACGGTATCGCCGCTCCCGATTCGCAGCGCATCGCCTTCTA
TCGCCTTCTTGACGAGTTCTTCTGAGCGGGACTCTGGGGTTCGAAATGACCGACCAAGCGACGCCCAACC
GGTATCAGCTCACTCAAAGGCGGTAATACGGTTATCCACAGAATCAGGGGATAACGCAGGAAAGAACATG
TGAGCAAAAGGCCAGCAAAAGGCCAGGAACCGTAAAAAGGCCGCGTTGCTGGCGTTTTTCCATAGGCTCC
GCCCCCCTGACGAGCATCACAAAAATCGACGCTCAAGTCAGAGGTGGCGAAACCCGACAGGACTATAAAG
ATACCAGGCGTTTCCCCCTGGAAGCTCCCTCGTGCGCTCTCCTGTTCCGACCCTGCCGCTTACCGGATAC
CTGTCCGCCTTTCTCCCTTCGGGAAGCGTGGCGCTTTCTCATAGCTCACGCTGTAGGTATCTCAGTTCGG
TGTAGGTCGTTCGCTCCAAGCTGGGCTGTGTGCACGAACCCCCCGTTCAGCCCGACCGCTGCGCCTTATC
CGGTAACTATCGTCTTGAGTCCAACCCGGTAAGACACGACTTATCGCCACTGGCAGCAGCCACTGGTAAC
AGGATTAGCAGAGCGAGGTATGTAGGCGGTGCTACAGAGTTCTTGAAGTGGTGGCCTAACTACGGCTACA
CTAGAAGGACAGTATTTGGTATCTGCGCTCTGCTGAAGCCAGTTACCTTCGGAAAAAGAGTTGGTAGCTC
TTGATCCGGCAAACAAACCACCGCTGGTAGCGGTGGTTTTTTTGTTTGCAAGCAGCAGATTACGCGCAGA
AAAAAAGGATTTCAAGAAGATCCTTTGATCTTTTCTACGGGGTCTGACGCTCAGTGGAACGAAAACTCAC
GTTAAGGGATTTTGGTCATGAGATTATCAAAAAGGATCTTCACCTAGATCCTTTTATAGTCCGGAAATAC
AGGAACGCACGCTGGATGGCCCTTCGCTGGGATGGTGAAACCATGAAAAATGGCAGCTTCAG
Features (pLannotate 1.2.2; 17 found; start..end, strand, type, name):
    405..782     +  enhancer       CMV enhancer: human cytomegalovirus immediate early enhancer
    784..983     +  promoter       CMV promoter: human cytomegalovirus (CMV) immediate early promoter
   1122..1254    +  intron         chimeric intron: chimera between introns from human β-globin and immunoglobulin heavy chain genes
   4320..4985    +  CDS            FTO (fragment) (sequence withheld): FTO_HUMAN - Also known as KIAA1752 From Homo sapiens (Human).
   4979..5686    +  CDS            FTO (fragment) (sequence withheld): FTO_HUMAN - Also known as KIAA1752 From Homo sapiens (Human).
   5687..5734    +  CDS            nucleoplasmin NLS: bipartite nuclear localization signal from nucleoplasmin
   5741..5764    +  CDS            FLAG: FLAG® epitope tag, followed by an enterokinase cleavage site
   5777..5832    +  misc_feature   MCS: pUC18/19 multiple cloning site
   5839..5888    +  CDS            SET1 (fragment): solubility-enhancement tag derived from T7 phage gene 10B
   5896..5915    +  terminator     T7 terminator (fragment): transcription terminator for bacteriophage T7 RNA polymerase
   5937..6058    -  polyA_signal   SV40 poly(A) signal: SV40 polyadenylation signal
   6081..6149    -  CDS            large T antigen (fragment): large T antigen from SV40 (simian virus 40)
   6170..6322    -  CDS            tnpA (fragment): TN5P_ECOLX - Also known as tnp. Experimental evidence at protein level: Swiss-Prot protein existence level 1. Mediates transposition of transposon Tn5 by a 'cut and paste' mechanism. First, the monomeric transposase binds the 19 bp inverted DNA repeats flanking the transposon. Then, dimerization of the DNA- bound transposase creates a synaptic DNA complex. After nicking of the first DNA strand, excision of the transposon proceeds through a series of intermediates. The transposase then mediates the insertion of the transposon at a new site by strand transfer. The activity of the wild- type tran
   6324..6425    +  CDS            tnpA (fragment): TN5P_ECOLX - Also known as tnp. Experimental evidence at protein level: Swiss-Prot protein existence level 1. Mediates transposition of transposon Tn5 by a 'cut and paste' mechanism. First, the monomeric transposase binds the 19 bp inverted DNA repeats flanking the transposon. Then, dimerization of the DNA- bound transposase creates a synaptic DNA complex. After nicking of the first DNA strand, excision of the transposon proceeds through a series of intermediates. The transposase then mediates the insertion of the transposon at a new site by strand transfer. The activity of the wild- type tran
   6457..7251    +  CDS            NeoR/KanR: aminoglycoside phosphotransferase from Tn5; aph(3')-II (or nptII); confers resistance to neomycin, kanamycin, and G418 (Geneticin®)
   7423..8011    -  rep_origin     ori: high-copy-number ColE1/pMB1/pBR322/pUC origin of replication
   8127..212     +  misc_feature   cer region (across the origin): ColE1-derived recombination site that helps to maintain plasmids as monomers
