[The description below was written by a language model from this plasmid's Addgene catalogue record and pLannotate feature annotations shown in this document.]
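Description:
dPspCas13b-wtFTO is a mammalian expression plasmid on a pCI-type backbone that produces a fusion of catalytically inactive PspCas13b to wild-type human FTO, an RNA m6A demethylase, joined by a GGS linker. Transcription is driven by the human CMV immediate-early enhancer and promoter, followed by the chimeric β-globin/immunoglobulin intron typical of pCI vectors, which generally improves expression. The automated annotation does not label the dCas13b portion, but a large unannotated stretch lies between the intron and the start of the FTO coding sequence, consistent with the position the Cas13b moiety would occupy according to the insert name. FTO is followed in frame by a bipartite nucleoplasmin nuclear localization signal and a FLAG epitope tag for nuclear targeting and detection. Downstream lie a pUC-type multiple cloning site remnant, small fragments of a T7-derived tag and T7 terminator, and an SV40 polyadenylation signal, which is annotated on the reverse strand.

In bacteria the plasmid replicates from a high-copy ColE1/pUC origin, carries a cer site that helps keep plasmids monomeric, and is selected with kanamycin through the Tn5-derived NeoR/KanR gene. No mammalian promoter is annotated for that marker, so G418 selection in cells is not supported by the record. No guide RNA cassette is annotated, so a targeting crRNA would presumably be supplied separately. The construct is intended for programmable recruitment of FTO to chosen transcripts for site-directed m6A removal, and the associated study concerned FTO-mediated demethylation of LINE1 RNA and chromatin regulation in mouse embryonic stem cells. Two sequence records exist. The full 8,343 nt sequence shows an intact FTO coding region, whereas the shorter 8,198 nt record splits FTO into two fragments, and the cause of this difference is not stated.
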