Addgene plasmid #223696: dPspCas13b-wtFTO
Purpose: Expressing fusion protein of dPspCas13b and wild type human FTO
Depositing lab: Chuan He. Depositing organization: University of Chicago. Publication: FTO mediates LINE1 m(6)A demethylation and chromatin regulation in mESCs and mouse development. Wei J, Yu X, Yang L, Liu X, Gao B, Huang B, Dou X, Liu J, Zou Z, Cui XL, Zhang LS, Zhao X, Liu Q, He PC, Sepich-Poore C, Zhong N, Liu W, Li Y, Kou X, Zhao Y, Wu Y, Cheng X, Chen C, An Y, Dong X, Wang H, Shu Q, Hao Z, Duan T, He YY, Li X, Gao S, Gao Y, He C. Science. 2022 May 27;376(6596):968-973. doi: 10.1126/science.abe9582. Epub 2022 May 5. PubMed 35511947.
Backbone
  Vector backbone: pCI
  Vector type: Mammalian Expression, CRISPR
Growth in bacteria
  Bacterial resistance: Kanamycin, 50 μg/mL
  Growth temperature: 37°C
  Growth strain: Stbl3
  Copy number: Unknown
Gene/Insert
  Gene/Insert name: dPspCas13b-GGS-wtFTO
  Species: H. sapiens (human)
  Entrez Gene: FTO (a.k.a. ALKBH9, BMIQ14, GDFD, IFEX9)
Terms and licenses: Academic/Nonprofit Terms; Industry Terms: Not Available to Industry
How to cite: dPspCas13b-wtFTO was a gift from Chuan He (Addgene plasmid # 223696 ; http://n2t.net/addgene:223696 ; RRID:Addgene_223696)
